Addgene plasmid #174029: pUC19-TgKI-MCS-p2A-mScarlet-MCS-polyA
Purpose: This plasmid is used for generating C-terminal knock-in plasmid and/or PCR donors in zebrafish.
Depositing lab: Michel Bagnat. Depositing organization: Duke University. Publication: Knock-in tagging in zebrafish facilitated by insertion into non-coding regions. Levic DS, Yamaguchi N, Wang S, Knaut H, Bagnat M. Development. 2021 Sep 8. pii: 272090. doi: 10.1242/dev.199994. PubMed 34495314.
Backbone
  Vector backbone: pUC19
  Vector type: Zebrafish knock-in tagging
Growth in bacteria
  Bacterial resistance: Ampicillin, 100 μg/mL
  Growth temperature: 37°C
  Growth strain: DH5alpha
  Copy number: High Copy
Gene/Insert
  Gene/Insert name: p2A-mScarlet
  Species: Synthetic
  Insert size (bp): 762
  Cloning method: Restriction Enzyme; 5′ cloning site unknown (unknown if destroyed)
  Sequencing primers: 5′ GCGATTAAGTTGGGTAACGC; 3′ TCCGGCTCGTATGTTGTGTG
Terms and licenses: Academic/Nonprofit Terms; Industry Terms: Not Available to Industry
Depositor comments: Not all restriction sites in the multiple cloning sites are single cutters, depending on the fluorescent protein sequence of the insert within the plasmid.
How to cite: pUC19-TgKI-MCS-p2A-mScarlet-MCS-polyA was a gift from Michel Bagnat (Addgene plasmid # 174029 ; http://n2t.net/addgene:174029 ; RRID:Addgene_174029)
