[The description below was written by a language model from this plasmid's Addgene catalogue record and pLannotate feature annotations shown in this document.]
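Description:
pUC19-TgKI-MCS-p2A-mScarlet-MCS-polyA is a small (about 3.7 kb) pUC19-based template plasmid for building C-terminal knock-in donors in zebrafish, either as plasmid donors or as templates for PCR-amplified donors. It is a cloning vector rather than an expression vector. It replicates in E. coli at high copy from the ColE1/pUC origin and is selected with ampicillin through the bla (AmpR) gene and its own promoter. The feature table also shows the usual pUC19 remnants around the cloning region, including a lacZα fragment, the lac promoter, lac operator and CAP binding site, together with short bom, rop and lacI fragments. None of these has a role in the knock-in function.

The payload is a synthetic 762 bp cassette consisting of a porcine teschovirus P2A peptide fused directly upstream of the red fluorescent protein mScarlet. As the name indicates, the cassette is flanked by multiple cloning sites and followed by a polyA signal, although neither the cloning sites nor the polyA is annotated in the feature table. No eukaryotic promoter is annotated, which fits the design: after in-frame integration at the 3′ end of a target gene, expression comes from the endogenous locus. Ribosomal skipping at the P2A then releases mScarlet as a separate polypeptide, so it reports expression of the gene rather than tagging the protein. The flanking cloning sites presumably accept locus-specific sequences such as homology arms, though the record does not say so. The depositor notes that not all sites in the multiple cloning sites are unique, depending on the fluorescent protein present. A very short match to an mVenus fragment just upstream of the cassette is probably an annotation artefact.
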