Features (pLannotate 1.2.2; 13 found; start..end, strand, type, name):
    137..236     +  misc_feature   bom (fragment): basis of mobility region from pBR322
    242..396     -  CDS            lacZα (fragment): LacZα fragment of β-galactosidase; lacZ fragment
    396..418     +  CDS            VN155(I152L) (fragment): improved N-terminal fragment of mVenus for use in bimolecular fluorescence complementation (BiFC) (Kodama and Hu, 2010)
    481..537     +  CDS            P2A: 2A peptide from porcine teschovirus-1 polyprotein Eukaryotic ribosomes fail to insert a peptide bond between the Gly and Pro residues, yielding separate polypeptides.
    538..1230    +  CDS            mScarlet: mScarlet is a basic (constitutively fluorescent) red fluorescent protein published in 2016, derived from synthetic construct. It has moderate acid sensitivity.
   1512..1528    -  protein_bind   lac operator: The lac repressor binds to the lac operator to inhibit transcription in E. coli. This inhibition can be relieved by adding lactose or isopropyl-β-D-thiogalactopyranoside (IPTG). lac repressor encoded by lacI
   1536..1566    -  promoter       lac promoter: promoter for the E. coli lac operon
   1581..1602    -  protein_bind   CAP binding site: CAP binding activates transcription in the presence of cAMP. E. coli catabolite activator protein
   1615..1707    -  CDS            lacI (fragment): lac repressor; lacI; The lac repressor binds to the lac operator to inhibit transcription in E. coli. This inhibition can be relieved by adding lactose or isopropyl-β-D-thiogalactopyranoside (IPTG).
   1890..2478    -  rep_origin     ori: high-copy-number ColE1/pMB1/pBR322/pUC origin of replication
   2649..3509    -  CDS            AmpR: β-lactamase; bla; confers resistance to ampicillin, carbenicillin, and related antibiotics
   3510..3614    -  promoter       AmpR promoter: bla
   3709..35      +  CDS            rop (fragment) (across the origin): Rop protein, which maintains plasmids at low copy number; rop
>Addgene plasmid #174029 | pUC19-TgKI-MCS-p2A-mScarlet-MCS-polyA | addgene full sequence | sequence record 342933 | Addgene NGS Result
TCGCGCGTTTCGGTGATGACGGTGAAAACCTCTGACACATGCAGCTCCCGGAGACGGTCACAGCTTGTCT
GTAAGCGGATGCCGGGAGCAGACAAGCCCGTCAGGGCGCGTCAGCGGGTGTTGGCGGGTGTCGGGGCTGG
CTTAACTATGCGGCATCAGAGCAGATTGTACTGAGAGTGCACCATATGCGGTGTGAAATACCGCACAGAT
GCGTAAGGAGAAAATACCGCATCAGGCGCCATTCGCCATTCAGGCTGCGCAACTGTTGGGAAGGGCGATC
GGTGCGGGCCTCTTCGCTATTACGCCAGCTGGCGAAAGGGGGATGTGCTGCAAGGCGATTAAGTTGGGTA
ACGCCAGGGTTTTCCCAGTCACGACGTTGTAAAACGACGGCCAGTGGCGAGGGCGATGCCACCTACGGGA
TGCGGCCGCACCGGTGGATCCGAATTCGCTAGCCCGCGGTCTAGACTCGAGGGATCCGGAGCCACGAACT
TCTCTCTGTTAAAGCAAGCAGGAGACGTGGAAGAAAACCCCGGTCCTGTGAGCAAGGGCGAGGCAGTGAT
CAAGGAGTTCATGCGGTTCAAGGTGCACATGGAGGGCTCCATGAACGGCCACGAGTTCGAGATCGAGGGC
GAGGGCGAGGGCCGCCCCTACGAGGGCACCCAGACCGCCAAGCTGAAGGTGACCAAGGGTGGCCCCCTGC
CCTTCTCCTGGGACATCCTGTCCCCTCAGTTCATGTACGGCTCCAGGGCCTTCACCAAGCACCCCGCCGA
CATCCCCGACTACTATAAGCAGTCCTTCCCCGAGGGCTTCAAGTGGGAGCGCGTGATGAACTTCGAGGAC
GGCGGCGCCGTGACCGTGACCCAGGACACCTCCCTGGAGGACGGCACCCTGATCTACAAGGTGAAGCTCC
GCGGCACCAACTTCCCTCCTGACGGCCCCGTAATGCAGAAGAAGACAATGGGCTGGGAAGCGTCCACCGA
GCGGTTGTACCCCGAGGACGGCGTGCTGAAGGGCGACATTAAGATGGCCCTGCGCCTGAAGGACGGCGGC
CGCTACCTGGCGGACTTCAAGACCACCTACAAGGCCAAGAAGCCCGTGCAGATGCCCGGCGCCTACAACG
TCGACCGCAAGTTGGACATCACCTCCCACAACGAGGACTACACCGTGGTGGAACAGTACGAACGCTCCGA
GGGCCGCCACTCCACCGGCGGCATGGACGAGCTGTACAAGTAAACTAGTATCGATAAGCTTGAGCTCGTC
GACATCATTCTCAGTATCCCCTGCTTATGCACTCACCACTTTTTCCCATTATTTTATTCATGTTGTGTTG
CTAAATTCAACTACATTCGTATTACCATGTTGTTTCATTTGTTTTTTTTTTATCTCAGCTGTCAAAATAA
AAGCATTGAAATACAACATTGTTCTATTTTTCATTGTGGTTTTGCATGCCCGGTAAATAAAAAAACAAGG
TAATAAAAATAAGATGCGAAATGAGAAGTATATCTGTGAAATTGTTATCCGCTCACAATTCCACACAACA
TACGAGCCGGAAGCATAAAGTGTAAAGCCTGGGGTGCCTAATGAGTGAGCTAACTCACATTAATTGCGTT
GCGCTCACTGCCCGCTTTCCAGTCGGGAAACCTGTCGTGCCAGCTGCATTAATGAATCGGCCAACGCGCG
GGGAGAGGCGGTTTGCGTATTGGGCGCTCTTCCGCTTCCTCGCTCACTGACTCGCTGCGCTCGGTCGTTC
GGCTGCGGCGAGCGGTATCAGCTCACTCAAAGGCGGTAATACGGTTATCCACAGAATCAGGGGATAACGC
AGGAAAGAACATGTGAGCAAAAGGCCAGCAAAAGGCCAGGAACCGTAAAAAGGCCGCGTTGCTGGCGTTT
TTCCATAGGCTCCGCCCCCCTGACGAGCATCACAAAAATCGACGCTCAAGTCAGAGGTGGCGAAACCCGA
CAGGACTATAAAGATACCAGGCGTTTCCCCCTGGAAGCTCCCTCGTGCGCTCTCCTGTTCCGACCCTGCC
GCTTACCGGATACCTGTCCGCCTTTCTCCCTTCGGGAAGCGTGGCGCTTTCTCATAGCTCACGCTGTAGG
TATCTCAGTTCGGTGTAGGTCGTTCGCTCCAAGCTGGGCTGTGTGCACGAACCCCCCGTTCAGCCCGACC
GCTGCGCCTTATCCGGTAACTATCGTCTTGAGTCCAACCCGGTAAGACACGACTTATCGCCACTGGCAGC
AGCCACTGGTAACAGGATTAGCAGAGCGAGGTATGTAGGCGGTGCTACAGAGTTCTTGAAGTGGTGGCCT
AACTACGGCTACACTAGAAGAACAGTATTTGGTATCTGCGCTCTGCTGAAGCCAGTTACCTTCGGAAAAA
GAGTTGGTAGCTCTTGATCCGGCAAACAAACCACCGCTGGTAGCGGTGGTTTTTTTGTTTGCAAGCAGCA
GATTACGCGCAGAAAAAAAGGATCTCAAGAAGATCCTTTGATCTTTTCTACGGGGTCTGACGCTCAGTGG
AACGAAAACTCACGTTAAGGGATTTTGGTCATGAGATTATCAAAAAGGATCTTCACCTAGATCCTTTTAA
ATTAAAAATGAAGTTTTAAATCAATCTAAAGTATATATGAGTAAACTTGGTCTGACAGTTACCAATGCTT
AATCAGTGAGGCACCTATCTCAGCGATCTGTCTATTTCGTTCATCCATAGTTGCCTGACTCCCCGTCGTG
TAGATAACTACGATACGGGAGGGCTTACCATCTGGCCCCAGTGCTGCAATGATACCGCGAGACCCACGCT
CACCGGCTCCAGATTTATCAGCAATAAACCAGCCAGCCGGAAGGGCCGAGCGCAGAAGTGGTCCTGCAAC
TTTATCCGCCTCCATCCAGTCTATTAATTGTTGCCGGGAAGCTAGAGTAAGTAGTTCGCCAGTTAATAGT
TTGCGCAACGTTGTTGCCATTGCTACAGGCATCGTGGTGTCACGCTCGTCGTTTGGTATGGCTTCATTCA
GCTCCGGTTCCCAACGATCAAGGCGAGTTACATGATCCCCCATGTTGTGCAAAAAAGCGGTTAGCTCCTT
CGGTCCTCCGATCGTTGTCAGAAGTAAGTTGGCCGCAGTGTTATCACTCATGGTTATGGCAGCACTGCAT
AATTCTCTTACTGTCATGCCATCCGTAAGATGCTTTTCTGTGACTGGTGAGTACTCAACCAAGTCATTCT
GAGAATAGTGTATGCGGCGACCGAGTTGCTCTTGCCCGGCGTCAATACGGGATAATACCGCGCCACATAG
CAGAACTTTAAAAGTGCTCATCATTGGAAAACGTTCTTCGGGGCGAAAACTCTCAAGGATCTTACCGCTG
TTGAGATCCAGTTCGATGTAACCCACTCGTGCACCCAACTGATCTTCAGCATCTTTTACTTTCACCAGCG
TTTCTGGGTGAGCAAAAACAGGAAGGCAAAATGCCGCAAAAAAGGGAATAAGGGCGACACGGAAATGTTG
AATACTCATACTCTTCCTTTTTCAATATTATTGAAGCATTTATCAGGGTTATTGTCTCATGAGCGGATAC
ATATTTGAATGTATTTAGAAAAATAAACAAATAGGGGTTCCGCGCACATTTCCCCGAAAAGTGCCACCTG
ACGTCTAAGAAACCATTATTATCATGACATTAACCTATAAAAATAGGCGTATCACGAGGCCCTTTCGTC
